>Addgene plasmid #50386 | pET28a-Ec.coaA | depositor full sequence | sequence record 75331 | pET28a-Ec.coaA sequence 6335 bps
CCACGCGGTTGGGAATGTAATTCAGCTCCGCCATCGCCGCTTCCACTTTTTCCCGCGTTTTCGCAGAAAC
GTGGCTGGCCTGGTTCACCACGCGGGAAACGGTCTGATAAGAGACACCGGCATACTCTGCGACATCGTAT
AACGTTACTGGTTTCACATTCACCACCCTGAATTGACTCTCTTCCGGGCGCTATCATGCCATACCGCGAA
AGGTTTTGCGCCATTCGATGGTGTCCGGGATCTCGACGCTCTCCCTTATGCGACTCCTGCATTAGGAAGC
AGCCCAGTAGTAGGTTGAGGCCGTTGAGCACCGCCGCCGCAAGGAATGGTGCATGCAAGGAGATGGCGCC
CAACAGTCCCCCGGCCACGGGGCCTGCCACCATACCCACGCCGAAACAAGCGCTCATGAGCCCGAAGTGG
CGAGCCCGATCTTCCCCATCGGTGATGTCGGCGATATAGGCGCCAGCAACCGCACCTGTGGCGCCGGTGA
TGCCGGCCACGATGCGTCCGGCGTAGAGGATCGAGATCTCGATCCCGCGAAATTAATACGACTCACTATA
GGGGAATTGTGAGCGGATAACAATTCCCCTCTAGAAATAATTTTGTTTAACTTTAAGAAGGAGATATACC
ATGGGCAGCAGCCATCATCATCATCATCACAGCAGCGGCCTGGTGCCGCGCGGCAGCCATATGAGTATAA
AAGAGCAAACGTTAATGACGCCTTACCTACAGTTTGACCGCAACCAGTGGGCAGCTCTGCGTGATTCCGT
ACCTATGACGTTATCGGAAGATGAGATCGCCCGTCTCAAAGGTATTAATGAAGATCTCTCGTTAGAAGAA
GTTGCCGAGATCTATTTACCTTTGTCACGTTTGCTGAACTTCTATATAAGCTCGAATCTGCGCCGTCAGG
CAGTTCTGGAACAGTTTCTTGGTACTAACGGGCAACGCATTCCTTACATTATCAGTATTGCTGGCAGTGT
CGCGGTGGGGAAAAGTACAACCGCCCGTGTATTGCAGGCGCTATTAAGCCGTTGGCCGGAACATCGTCGT
GTTGAACTGATCACTACAGATGGCTTCCTTCACCCTAATCAGGTTCTGAAAGAACGTGGTCTGATGAAGA
AGAAAGGCTTCCCGGAATCGTATGATATGCATCGCCTGGTGAAGTTTGTTTCCGATCTCAAATCCGGCGT
GCCAAACGTTACAGCCCCTGTTTACTCGCATCTTATTTATGATGTGATCCCGGATGGAGATAAAACGGTT
GTTCAGCCTGATATTTTAATTCTTGAAGGGTTAAATGTCTTACAGAGCGGGATGGATTATCCACACGATC
CACATCATGTATTTGTTTCTGATTTTGTCGATTTTTCGATATATGTTGATGCACCGGAAGACTTACTTCA
GACGTGGTATATCAACCGTTTTCTGAAATTCCGCGAAGGGGCTTTTACCGACCCGGATTCCTATTTTCAT
AACTACGCGAAATTAACTAAAGAAGAAGCGATTAAGACTGCCATGACATTGTGGAAAGAGATCAACTGGC
TGAACTTAAAGCAAAATATTCTACCTACTCGTGAGCGCGCCAGTTTAATCCTGACGAAAAGTGCTAATCA
TGCGGTAGAAGAGGTCAGACTACGCAAATAATTTGCAGGGGAGCGAATACTCCCCTTTCTTATTTTTCTG
CACTACGCAGGGATATTTCACCGCCCATCCAGGGTTTTATTATTCCATCCTGCTCGAGCACCACCACCAC
CACCACTGAGATCCGGCTGCTAACAAAGCCCGAAAGGAAGCTGAGTTGGCTGCTGCCACCGCTGAGCAAT
AACTAGCATAACCCCTTGGGGCCTCTAAACGGGTCTTGAGGGGTTTTTTGCTGAAAGGAGGAACTATATC
CGGATTGGCGAATGGG
[124 nt withheld, positions 1907-2030]
C
[91 nt withheld, positions 2032-2122]
A
[49 nt withheld, positions 2124-2172]
CCTTTGACGTTGGAGTCCACGTTCTTT
[37 nt withheld, positions 2200-2236]
ACCCTATCTCGGTCTATTCTTTTGATTTATAAGGGATTTTGCCGATTTCGGCCTATTGGTTAAAAAATGA
GCTGATTTAACAAAAATTTAACGCGAATTTTAACAAAATATTAACGTTTACAATTTCAGGTGGCACTTTT
CGGGGAAATGTGCGCGGAACCCCTATTTGTTTATTTTTCTAAATACATTCAAATATGTATCCGCTCATGA
ATTAATTCTTAGAAAAACTCATCGAGCATCAAATGAAACTGCAATTTATTCATATCAGGATTATCAATAC
CATATTTTTGAAAAAGCCGTTTCTGTAATGAAGGAGAAAACTCACCGAGGCAGTTCCATAGGATGGCAAG
ATCCTGGTATCGGTCTGCGATTCCGACTCGTCCAACATCAATACAACCTATTAATTTCCCCTCGTCAAAA
ATAAGGTTATCAAGTGAGAAATCACCATGAGTGACGACTGAATCCGGTGAGAATGGCAAAAGTTTATGCA
TTTCTTTCCAGACTTGTTCAACAGGCCAGCCATTACGCTCGTCATCAAAATCACTCGCATCAACCAAACC
GTTATTCATTCGTGATTGCGCCTGAGCGAGACGAAATACGCGATCGCTGTTAAAAGGACAATTACAAACA
GGAATCGAATGCAACCGGCGCAGGAACACTGCCAGCGCATCAACAATATTTTCACCTGAATCAGGATATT
CTTCTAATACCTGGAATGCTGTTTTCCCGGGGATCGCAGTGGTGAGTAACCATGCATCATCAGGAGTACG
GATAAAATGCTTGATGGTCGGAAGAGGCATAAATTCCGTCAGCCAGTTTAGTCTGACCATCTCATCTGTA
ACATCATTGGCAACGCTACCTTTGCCATGTTTCAGAAACAACTCTGGCGCATCGGGCTTCCCATACAATC
GATAGATTGTCGCACCTGATTGCCCGACATTATCGCGAGCCCATTTATACCCATATAAATCAGCATCCAT
GTTGGAATTTAATCGCGGCCTAGAGCAAGACGTTTCCCGTTGAATATGGCTCATAACACCCCTTGTATTA
CTGTTTATGTAAGCAGACAGTTTTATTGTTCATGACCAAAATCCCTTAACGTGAGTTTTCGTTCCACTGA
GCGTCAGACCCCGTAGAAAAGATCAAAGGATCTTCTTGAGATCCTTTTTTTCTGCGCGTAATCTGCTGCT
TGCAAACAAAAAAACCACCGCTACCAGCGGTGGTTTGTTTGCCGGATCAAGAGCTACCAACTCTTTTTCC
GAAGGTAACTGGCTTCAGCAGAGCGCAGATACCAAATACTGTCCTTCTAGTGTAGCCGTAGTTAGGCCAC
CACTTCAAGAACTCTGTAGCACCGCCTACATACCTCGCTCTGCTAATCCTGTTACCAGTGGCTGCTGCCA
GTGGCGATAAGTCGTGTCTTACCGGGTTGGACTCAAGACGATAGTTACCGGATAAGGCGCAGCGGTCGGG
CTGAACGGGGGGTTCGTGCACACAGCCCAGCTTGGAGCGAACGACCTACACCGAACTGAGATACCTACAG
CGTGAGCTATGAGAAAGCGCCACGCTTCCCGAAGGGAGAAAGGCGGACAGGTATCCGGTAAGCGGCAGGG
TCGGAACAGGAGAGCGCACGAGGGAGCTTCCAGGGGGAAACGCCTGGTATCTTTATAGTCCTGTCGGGTT
TCGCCACCTCTGACTTGAGCGTCGATTTTTGTGATGCTCGTCAGGGGGGCGGAGCCTATGGAAAAACGCC
AGCAACGCGGCCTTTTTACGGTTCCTGGCCTTTTGCTGGCCTTTTGCTCACATGTTCTTTCCTGCGTTAT
CCCCTGATTCTGTGGATAACCGTATTACCGCCTTTGAGTGAGCTGATACCGCTCGCCGCAGCCGAACGAC
CGAGCGCAGCGAGTCAGTGAGCGAGGAAGCGGAAGAGCGCCTGATGCGGTATTTTCTCCTTACGCATCTG
TGCGGTATTTCACACCGCATATATGGTGCACTCTCAGTACAATCTGCTCTGATGCCGCATAGTTAAGCCA
GTATACACTCCGCTATCGCTACGTGACTGGGTCATGGCTGCGCCCCGACACCCGCCAACACCCGCTGACG
CGCCCTGACGGGCTTGTCTGCTCCCGGCATCCGCTTACAGACAAGCTGTGACCGTCTCCGGGAGCTGCAT
GTGTCAGAGGTTTTCACCGTCATCACCGAAACGCGCGAGGCAGCTGCGGTAAAGCTCATCAGCGTGGTCG
TGAAGCGATTCACAGATGTCTGCCTGTTCATCCGCGTCCAGCTCGTTGAGTTTCTCCAGAAGCGTTAATG
TCTGGCTTCTGATAAAGCGGGCCATGTTAAGGGCGGTTTTTTCCTGTTTGGTCACTGATGCCTCCGTGTA
AGGGGGATTTCTGTTCATGGGGGTAATGATACCGATGAAACGAGAGAGGATGCTCACGATACGGGTTACT
GATGATGAACATGCCCGGTTACTGGAACGTTGTGAGGGTAAACAACTGGCGGTATGGATGCGGCGGGACC
AGAGAAAAATCACTCAGGGTCAATGCCAGCGCTTCGTTAATACAGATGTAGGTGTTCCACAGGGTAGCCA
GCAGCATCCTGCGATGCAGATCCGGAACATAATGGTGCAGGGCGCTGACTTCCGCGTTTCCAGACTTTAC
GAAACACGGAAACCGAAGACCATTCATGTTGTTGCTCAGGTCGCAGACGTTTTGCAGCAGCAGTCGCTTC
ACGTTCGCTCGCGTATCGGTGATTCATTCTGCTAACCAGTAAGGCAACCCCGCCAGCCTAGCCGGGTCCT
CAACGACAGGAGCACGATCATGCGCACCCGTGGGGCCGCCATGCCGGCGATAATGGCCTGCTTCTCGCCG
AAACGTTTGGTGGCGGGACCAGTGACGAAGGCTTGAGCGAGGGCGTGCAAGATTCCGAATACCGCAAGCG
ACAGGCCGATCATCGTCGCGCTCCAGCGAAAGCGGTCCTCGCCGAAAATGACCCAGAGCGCTGCCGGCAC
CTGTCCTACGAGTTGCATGATAAAGAAGACAGTCATAAGTGCGGCGACGATAGTCATGCCCCGCGCCCAC
CGGAAGGAGCTGACTGGGTTGAAGGCTCTCAAGGGCATCGGTCGAGATCCCGGTGCCTAATGAGTGAGCT
AACTTACATTAATTGCGTTGCGCTCACTGCCCGCTTTCCAGTCGGGAAACCTGTCGTGCCAGCTGCATTA
ATGAATCGGCCAACGCGCGGGGAGAGGCGGTTTGCGTATTGGGCGCCAGGGTGGTTTTTCTTTTCACCAG
TGAGACGGGCAACAGCTGATTGCCCTTCACCGCCTGGCCCTGAGAGAGTTGCAGCAAGCGGTCCACGCTG
GTTTGCCCCAGCAGGCGAAAATCCTGTTTGATGGTGGTTAACGGCGGGATATAACATGAGCTGTCTTCGG
TATCGTCGTATCCCACTACCGAGATATCCGCACCAACGCGCAGCCCGGACTCGGTAATGGCGCGCATTGC
GCCCAGCGCCATCTGATCGTTGGCAACCAGCATCGCAGTGGGAACGATGCCCTCATTCAGCATTTGCATG
GTTTGTTGAAAACCGGACATGGCACTCCAGTCGCCTTCCCGTTCCGCTATCGGCTGAATTTGATTGCGAG
TGAGATATTTATGCCAGCCAGCCAGACGCAGACGCGCCGAGACAGAACTTAATGGGCCCGCTAACAGCGC
GATTTGCTGGTGACCCAATGCGACCAGATGCTCCACGCCCAGTCGCGTACCGTCTTCATGGGAGAAAATA
ATACTGTTGATGGGTGTCTGGTCAGAGACATCAAGAAATAACGCCGGAACATTAGTGCAGGCAGCTTCCA
CAGCAATGGCATCCTGGTCATCCAGCGGATAGTTAATGATCAGCCCACTGACGCGTTGCGCGAGAAGATT
GTGCACCGCCGCTTTACAGGCTTCGACGCCGCTTCGTTCTACCATCGACACCACCACGCTGGCACCCAGT
TGATCGGCGCGAGATTTAATCGCCGCGACAATTTGCGACGGCGCGTGCAGGGCCAGACTGGAGGTGGCAA
CGCCAATCAGCAACGACTGTTTGCCCGCCAGTTGTTGTG
Features (pLannotate 1.2.2; 22 found; start..end, strand, type, name):
    158..235     -  promoter       lacI promoter: lacI
    243..522     -  CDS            TcR (fragment): tetracycline efflux protein; tet; confers resistance to tetracycline
    544..562     +  promoter       T7 promoter: promoter for bacteriophage T7 RNA polymerase
    563..587     +  protein_bind   lac operator: The lac repressor binds to the lac operator to inhibit transcription in E. coli. This inhibition can be relieved by adding lactose or isopropyl-β-D-thiogalactopyranoside (IPTG). lac repressor encoded by lacI
    602..624     +  RBS            RBS: efficient ribosome binding site from bacteriophage T7 gene 10 (Olins and Rangwala, 1989)
    643..659     +  CDS            capTEV™ (fragment): composite tag for in vivo biotinylation, TEV protease cleavage, and 6xHis tagging
    670..687     +  CDS            thrombin site: thrombin recognition and cleavage site
    691..1638    +  CDS            coaA: COAA_ECOLI - Also known as panK, rts. Experimental evidence at protein level: Swiss-Prot protein existence level 1. From Escherichia coli (strain K12).
   1670..1735    -  CDS            BirA (fragment): E. coli biotin protein ligase; birA
   1739..1756    +  CDS            9xHis (fragment): 9xHis affinity tag
   1766..1815    +  CDS            SET1 (fragment): solubility-enhancement tag derived from T7 phage gene 10B
   1823..1870    +  terminator     T7 terminator: transcription terminator for bacteriophage T7 RNA polymerase
   1907..2362    +  rep_origin     f1 ori (sequence partly withheld): f1 bacteriophage origin of replication; arrow indicates direction of (+) strand synthesis
   2389..2446    +  promoter       AmpR promoter (fragment): bla
   2455..3270    -  CDS            KanR: aminoglycoside phosphotransferase; aph(3')-Ia; confers resistance to kanamycin in bacteria or G418 (Geneticin®) in eukaryotes
   3392..3980    +  rep_origin     ori: high-copy-number ColE1/pMB1/pBR322/pUC origin of replication
   4166..4308    -  misc_feature   bom: basis of mobility region from pBR322
   4410..4601    -  CDS            rop: Rop protein, which maintains plasmids at low copy number; rop
   4618..4998    +  CDS            YPB1_ECOLX: Protein predicted: Swiss-Prot protein existence level 4. From Escherichia coli.
   5070..5361    -  CDS            TcR (fragment): tetracycline efflux protein; tet; confers resistance to tetracycline
   5376..5397    -  protein_bind   CAP binding site: CAP binding activates transcription in the presence of cAMP. E. coli catabolite activator protein
   5410..157     -  CDS            lacI (across the origin): lac repressor; lacI; The lac repressor binds to the lac operator to inhibit transcription in E. coli. This inhibition can be relieved by adding lactose or isopropyl-β-D-thiogalactopyranoside (IPTG).
