[The description below was written by a language model from this plasmid's Addgene catalogue record and pLannotate feature annotations shown in this document.]
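Description:
pET28a-Ec.coaA is a bacterial expression plasmid of 6,335 bp built on the Novagen pET28a backbone, carrying the Escherichia coli coaA gene, which encodes pantothenate kinase (PanK), an enzyme of the coenzyme A biosynthetic pathway. The plasmid is selected with kanamycin through the aph(3')-Ia aminoglycoside phosphotransferase gene and replicates from a ColE1/pBR322-type origin. The backbone also retains the bom mobility region and the rop gene, which normally moderates copy number, although the catalogue entry lists the plasmid as high copy. An f1 origin is also present, allowing single-stranded DNA production with helper phage. Short annotated fragments of tetracycline-resistance sequence and similar partial hits appear to be backbone remnants or weak matches rather than functional elements.

The coaA open reading frame was inserted between NdeI and XhoI sites, both of which are preserved. It sits downstream of a T7 promoter with an adjacent lac operator and the efficient T7 gene 10 ribosome binding site, and is followed by the T7 terminator. A plasmid-borne lacI gene supplies lac repressor, so transcription is held off until IPTG is added in a host that supplies T7 RNA polymerase. The backbone contributes an N-terminal 6xHis tag followed by a thrombin cleavage site, allowing nickel affinity purification and optional tag removal. A second His-coding stretch lies downstream of the insert, but the record does not indicate whether it is translated. According to the record, the construct is intended for heterologous overproduction and purification of E. coli PanK.
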