Addgene plasmid #50386: pET28a-Ec.coaA
Purpose: Heterologous expression of E. coli CoA biosynthetic enzyme, PanK (pantothenate kinase), induced with IPTG. Contain 6xHis-tag for nickel affinity purification.
Depositing lab: Erick Strauss. Depositing organization: Stellenbosch University. Publication: Characterization of a new pantothenate kinase isoform from Helicobacter pylori. Brand LA, Strauss E. J Biol Chem. 2005 May 27;280(21):20185-8. Epub 2005 Mar 28. 10.1074/jbc.C500044200 PubMed 15795230.
Backbone
  Vector backbone: pET28a
  Backbone manufacturer: Novagen
  Vector type: Bacterial Expression
Growth in bacteria
  Bacterial resistance: Kanamycin, 50 μg/mL
  Growth temperature: 37°C
  Growth strain: DH5alpha
  Copy number: High Copy
Gene/Insert
  Gene/Insert name: PanK (alt name: pantothenate kinase)
  Species: E coli
  GenBank ID: AAC76952.1
  Promoter: T7
  Tag / fusion protein: 6XHis-tag (N terminal on backbone)
  Cloning method: Restriction Enzyme; 5′ cloning site NdeI (not destroyed); 3′ cloning site XhoI (not destroyed)
  Sequencing primers: 5′ T7; 3′ T7-term
Terms and licenses: Academic/Nonprofit Terms; Industry Terms: Not Available to Industry
How to cite: pET28a-Ec.coaA was a gift from Erick Strauss (Addgene plasmid # 50386 ; http://n2t.net/addgene:50386 ; RRID:Addgene_50386)
