>Addgene plasmid #50386 | pET28a-Ec.coaA | addgene partial sequence | sequence record 80634 | T7 5'-TAATACGACTCACTATAGGG-3'
ACTTTAAGAAGGAGATATACCATGGGCAGCAGCCATCATCATCATCATCACAGCAGCGGCCTGGTGCCGC
GCGGCAGCCATATGAGTATAAAAGAGCAAACGTTAATGACGCCTTACCTACAGTTTGACCGCAACCAGTG
GGCAGCTCTGCGTGATTCCGTACCTATGACGTTATCGGAAGATGAGATCGCCCGTCTCAAAGGTATTAAT
GAAGATCTCTCGTTAGAAGAAGTTGCCGAGATCTATTTACCTTTGTCACGTTTGCTGAACTTCTATATAA
GCTCGAATCTGCGCCGTCAGGCAGTTCTGGAACAGTTTCTTGGTACTAACGGGCAACGCATTCCTTACAT
TATCAGTATTGCTGGCAGTGTCGCGGTGGGGAAAAGTACAACCGCCCGTGTATTGCAGGCGCTATTAAGC
CGTTGGCCGGAACATCGTCGTGTTGAACTGATCACTACAGATGGCTTCCTTCACCCTAATCAGGTTCTGA
AAGAACGTGGTCTGATGAAGAAGAAAGGCTTCCCGGAATCGTATGATATGCATCGCCTGGTGAAGTTTGT
TTCCGATCTCAAATCCGGCGTGCCAAACGTTACAGCCCCTGTTTACTCGCATCTTATTTATGATGTGATC
CCGGATGGAGATAAAACGGTTGTTCAGCCTGATATTTTAATTCTTGAAGGGTTAAATGTCTTACAGAGCG
GGATGGATTATCCACACGATCCACATCATGTATTTGTTTCTGATTTTGTCGATTTTTCGATATATGTTGA
TGCACCGGAAGACTTACTTCAGACGTGGTATATCAACCGTTTTCTGAAATTCCGCGAAGGGGCTTTTACC
GACCCGGATTCCTATTTTCATAACTACGCGAAATTAACTAAAGAAGAAGCGATTAAGACTGCCATGACAT
TGTGGAAAGAGATCAACTGGCTGAACTTAA
